Addgene plasmid #152596: pGBW-m4133983
Purpose: Mammalian expression plasmid for SARS-CoV-2 nsp2
Depositing lab: Ginkgo Bioworks & Benjie Chen. Depositing organization: Ginkgo Bioworks.
Backbone
  Vector backbone: pTwist_CMV_Hygro_6
  Backbone size w/o insert (bp): 6525
  Vector type: Mammalian Expression
  Selectable markers: Hygromycin
Growth in bacteria
  Bacterial resistance: Ampicillin, 100 μg/mL
  Growth temperature: 37°C
  Growth strain: DH5alpha
  Copy number: High Copy
Gene/Insert
  Gene/Insert name: SARS-CoV-2 nsp2
  Species: Severe acute respiratory syndrome coronavirus 2
  Insert size (bp): 1913
  Mutation: wt
  Entrez Gene: ORF1ab (a.k.a. GU280_gp01)
  Promoter: CMV
  Tag / fusion protein: Cleavable TEV;6xHis-003 (C terminal on backbone)
  Cloning method: Unknown
Resource information
  A portion of this plasmid was derived from a plasmid made by: GinkgoBioworks
Depositor comments: NCBI reference sequence: YP_009725298.1
How to cite: pGBW-m4133983 was a gift from Ginkgo Bioworks & Benjie Chen (Addgene plasmid # 152596 ; http://n2t.net/addgene:152596 ; RRID:Addgene_152596)
