[The description below was written by a language model from this plasmid's Addgene catalogue record and pLannotate feature annotations shown in this document.]
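Description:
pGBW-m4133983 is a mammalian expression plasmid built on the pTwist_CMV_Hygro_6 backbone for producing the SARS-CoV-2 non-structural protein nsp2, a cleavage product of the viral ORF1ab/ORF1a polyprotein. It is maintained in E. coli as a high-copy plasmid through a ColE1/pUC-type origin and selected with ampicillin via a full-length β-lactamase gene. For selection in mammalian cells it carries a separate cassette in which the human ubiquitin C promoter drives hygromycin B phosphotransferase, followed by a synthetic polyadenylation signal.

The wild-type nsp2 coding sequence (about 1.9 kb) is annotated as a fragment of the SARS-CoV-2 replicase polyprotein 1a. The functional text attached to that automated annotation refers to nsp10, but this is generic polyprotein entry text rather than a description of the insert, which the catalogue identifies as nsp2. Expression is driven by CMV immediate-early enhancer and promoter elements located just upstream across the plasmid's numbering origin, and the transcript ends at an SV40 polyadenylation signal. The open reading frame continues into a backbone-encoded C-terminal tag consisting of a TEV protease cleavage site and a 6xHis tag. The TEV site is listed in the catalogue but not annotated separately in the feature table. This arrangement allows metal-affinity capture or detection of the protein and subsequent removal of the tag. The expression unit is flanked by short β-globin insulator elements together with T7 and rrnG terminators and a synthetic poly(A) signal, which help isolate it from transcription elsewhere in the plasmid.

The construct is suited to transient or hygromycin-selected stable expression of tagged nsp2 in mammalian cells, for example for purification or for interaction and functional studies, although the record states no purpose beyond mammalian expression.
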