Features (pLannotate 1.2.2; 20 found; start..end, strand, type, name):
      8..1921    +  CDS            R1A_SARS2 (fragment): Experimental evidence at protein level: Swiss-Prot protein existence level 1. [Non-structural protein 10]: Plays a pivotal role in viral transcription by stimulating both nsp14 3'-5' exoribonuclease and nsp16 2'-O-methyltransferase activities. Therefore plays an essential role in viral mRNAs cap methylation. From Severe acute respiratory syndrome coronavirus 2 (2019-nCoV) (SARS-CoV-2).
   1943..1960    +  CDS            6xHis: 6xHis affinity tag
   2029..2150    -  polyA_signal   SV40 poly(A) signal: SV40 polyadenylation signal
   2173..2242    -  CDS            large T antigen (fragment): large T antigen from SV40 (simian virus 40)
   2265..2311    +  terminator     T7 terminator: transcription terminator for bacteriophage T7 RNA polymerase
   2341..2477    +  terminator     rrnG terminator: transcription terminator from the E. coli ribosomal RNA rrnG operon (Albrechtsen et al., 1991)
   2522..2593    +  misc_feature   3' β-globin insulator: insulator downstream of the human β-globin locus (Farrell et al., 2002)
   2819..3407    -  rep_origin     ori: high-copy-number ColE1/pMB1/pBR322/pUC origin of replication
   3579..3643    -  CDS            bla(M) (fragment): β-lactamase lacking the signal sequence; bla(M); allows cytosolic expression of β-lactamase
   3907..5116    +  promoter       UbC promoter: human ubiquitin C promoter
   5126..6147    +  CDS            HygR (fragment): hygromycin B phosphotransferase confers resistance to hygromycin
   6175..6223    +  polyA_signal   poly(A) signal: synthetic polyadenylation signal
   6489..7349    +  CDS            AmpR: β-lactamase; bla; confers resistance to ampicillin, carbenicillin, and related antibiotics
   7362..7498    +  terminator     rrnG terminator: transcription terminator from the E. coli ribosomal RNA rrnG operon (Albrechtsen et al., 1991)
   7643..7714    +  misc_feature   5' β-globin insulator: insulator upstream of the human β-globin locus (Farrell et al., 2002)
   7719..7765    -  terminator     T7 terminator: transcription terminator for bacteriophage T7 RNA polymerase
   7783..7831    -  polyA_signal   poly(A) signal: synthetic polyadenylation signal
   7912..8215    +  enhancer       CMV enhancer: human cytomegalovirus immediate early enhancer
   8288..8305    -  promoter       CMV promoter (fragment): human cytomegalovirus (CMV) immediate early promoter
   8368..8419    +  promoter       CMVd2 promoter: truncated human cytomegalovirus (CMV) immediate early promoter that yields moderately reduced expression relative to the full-length promoter
>Addgene plasmid #152596 | pGBW-m4133983 | depositor full sequence | sequence record 295608 | Full Sequence
CACCATGGCCTACACAAGATATGTGGATAACAATTTTTGTGGGCCGGACGGATACCCTTTAGAATGCATC
AAAGATTTGCTTGCAAGGGCGGGCAAGGCTTCGTGCACTCTGTCCGAGCAGCTGGACTTCATTGATACCA
AGCGCGGTGTTTATTGTTGCCGAGAGCATGAACACGAGATAGCCTGGTATACGGAACGGTCAGAGAAAAG
TTACGAACTCCAAACCCCATTCGAGATCAAGCTAGCTAAAAAGTTTGACACTTTCAACGGCGAATGTCCC
AATTTTGTCTTTCCCCTGAACTCTATTATCAAAACAATACAGCCTCGGGTGGAGAAGAAGAAATTAGACG
GATTCATGGGGCGTATTAGGAGCGTATACCCAGTGGCCAGCCCGAATGAATGCAACCAGATGTGTCTTTC
CACACTGATGAAGTGCGATCACTGTGGCGAGACTTCTTGGCAAACCGGTGACTTCGTAAAAGCGACATGC
GAGTTTTGTGGTACCGAGAATCTGACTAAGGAGGGAGCTACCACATGCGGCTATTTGCCACAGAATGCAG
TGGTCAAGATCTACTGTCCTGCATGCCATAACTCTGAAGTCGGCCCCGAGCACTCGCTCGCCGAATATCA
CAATGAGAGCGGGCTAAAAACTATACTGAGGAAAGGAGGTCGCACCATCGCCTTTGGGGGCTGCGTTTTC
TCCTACGTGGGGTGTCATAACAAATGTGCCTATTGGGTTCCCAGAGCCTCCGCTAACATTGGGTGCAATC
ATACGGGAGTGGTCGGGGAAGGCTCAGAAGGCTTGAACGATAACCTCCTTGAAATTCTGCAAAAGGAGAA
GGTGAATATCAATATCGTTGGCGACTTCAAGTTAAATGAGGAAATCGCGATTATTCTGGCAAGTTTTTCT
GCCTCAACTAGCGCCTTTGTAGAGACAGTGAAAGGACTCGATTATAAAGCTTTCAAACAGATAGTCGAGA
GTTGTGGTAACTTCAAGGTTACAAAGGGCAAGGCTAAAAAGGGTGCTTGGAACATTGGAGAGCAGAAGTC
AATCTTGAGTCCACTGTACGCGTTTGCATCTGAGGCCGCCCGTGTGGTCAGGAGCATATTCAGTCGAACC
CTAGAAACCGCACAGAATAGCGTGCGGGTATTACAGAAGGCGGCTATTACTATTCTCGACGGTATCTCGC
AGTATTCTCTGAGACTGATCGACGCCATGATGTTTACAAGCGATCTGGCAACGAATAACTTAGTGGTCAT
GGCGTACATAACCGGAGGGGTCGTGCAACTTACCTCCCAGTGGCTAACGAACATCTTTGGGACGGTTTAC
GAGAAGCTAAAACCTGTGCTGGACTGGCTCGAAGAGAAATTCAAAGAAGGCGTGGAATTTTTGCGTGACG
GGTGGGAGATCGTAAAGTTCATATCAACATGTGCTTGCGAAATCGTTGGCGGACAAATCGTAACTTGCGC
AAAAGAGATTAAAGAATCGGTGCAGACCTTCTTTAAACTTGTTAACAAATTCCTGGCTTTGTGTGCCGAT
TCTATTATCATCGGGGGAGCAAAGCTTAAAGCCCTAAATTTAGGCGAGACATTTGTGACGCACAGTAAGG
GCCTGTATAGAAAGTGCGTGAAGAGTCGCGAAGAAACCGGACTGCTCATGCCCTTAAAAGCGCCAAAAGA
AATAATTTTCCTGGAAGGGGAGACATTGCCCACTGAAGTGCTCACTGAGGAAGTAGTTCTGAAAACTGGG
GATCTGCAACCTTTAGAGCAGCCGACCTCCGAGGCCGTCGAGGCACCTCTCGTGGGAACCCCGGTCTGTA
TTAATGGGTTGATGCTGCTCGAGATTAAGGATACCGAAAAATACTGCGCACTAGCCCCCAACATGATGGT
GACTAACAACACATTTACCCTCAAGGGAGGGGAAAACCTTTACTTTCAGTCGCACCATCACCATCACCAT
TAAGGATCCGCAGGCCTCTGCTAGCTTGACTGACTGAGATACAGCGTACCTTCAGCTCACAGACATGATA
AGATACATTGATGAGTTTGGACAAACCACAACTAGAATGCAGTGAAAAAAATGCTTTATTTGTGAAATTT
GTGATGCTATTGCTTTATTTGTAACCATTATAAGCTGCAATAAACAAGTTAACAACAACAATTGCATTCA
TTTTATGTTTCAGGTTCAGGGGGAGGTGTGGGAGGTTTTTTAAAGCAAGTAAAACCTCTACAAATGTGGT
ATTGGCCCATCTCTATCGGTATCGTAGCATAACCCCTTGGGGCCTCTAAACGGGTCTTGAGGGGTTTTTT
GTGCCCCTCGGGCCGGATTGCTATCTACCGGCATTGGCGCAGAAAAAAATGCCTGATGCGACGCTGCGCG
TCTTATACTCCCACATATGCCAGATTCAGCAACGGATACGGCTTCCCCAACTTGCCCACTTCCATACGTG
TCCTCCTTACCAGAAATTTATCCTTAAGGTCGTCAGCTATCCTGCAGGCGATCTCTCGATTTCGATCAAG
ACATTCCTTTAATGGTCTTTTCTGGACACCACTAGGGGTCAGAAGTAGTTCATCAAACTTTCTTCCCTCC
CTAATCTCATTGGTTACCTTGGGCTATCGAAACTTAATTAACCAGTCAAGTCAGCTACTTGGCGAGATCG
ACTTGTCTGGGTTTCGACTACGCTCAGAATTGCGTCAGTCAAGTTCGATCTGGTCCTTGCTATTGCACCC
GTTCTCCGATTACGAGTTTCATTTAAATCATGTGAGCAAAAGGCCAGCAAAAGGCCAGGAACCGTAAAAA
GGCCGCGTTGCTGGCGTTTTTCCATAGGCTCCGCCCCCCTGACGAGCATCACAAAAATCGACGCTCAAGT
CAGAGGTGGCGAAACCCGACAGGACTATAAAGATACCAGGCGTTTCCCCCTGGAAGCTCCCTCGTGCGCT
CTCCTGTTCCGACCCTGCCGCTTACCGGATACCTGTCCGCCTTTCTCCCTTCGGGAAGCGTGGCGCTTTC
TCATAGCTCACGCTGTAGGTATCTCAGTTCGGTGTAGGTCGTTCGCTCCAAGCTGGGCTGTGTGCACGAA
CCCCCCGTTCAGCCCGACCGCTGCGCCTTATCCGGTAACTATCGTCTTGAGTCCAACCCGGTAAGACACG
ACTTATCGCCACTGGCAGCAGCCACTGGTAACAGGATTAGCAGAGCGAGGTATGTAGGCGGTGCTACAGA
GTTCTTGAAGTGGTGGCCTAACTACGGCTACACTAGAAGAACAGTATTTGGTATCTGCGCTCTGCTGAAG
CCAGTTACCTTCGGAAAAAGAGTTGGTAGCTCTTGATCCGGCAAACAAACCACCGCTGGTAGCGGTGGTT
TTTTTGTTTGCAAGCAGCAGATTACGCGCAGAAAAAAAGGATCTCAAGAAGATCCTTTGATCTTTTCTAC
GGGGTCTGACGCTCAGTGGAACGAAAACTCACGTTAAGGGATTTTGGTCATGAGATTATCAAAAAGGATC
TTCACCTAGATCCTTTTAAATTAAAAATGAAGTTTTAAATCAATCTAAAGTATATATGAGTAAACTTGGT
CTGACAGTTACCAATGCTTAATCAGTGAGGCACCTATCTCAGCGATCTGTCTATTTCGTTCATCCATAGT
TGCATTTAAATTTCCGAACTCTCCAAGGCCCTCGTCGGAAAATCTTCAAACCTTTCGTCCGATCCATCTT
GCAGGCTACCTCTCGAACGAACTATCGCAAGTCTCTTGGCCGGCCTTGCGCCTTGGCTATTGCTTGGCAG
CGCCTATCGCCAGGTATTACTCCAATCCCGAATATCCGAGATCGGGATCACCCGAGAGAAGTTCAACCTA
CATCCTCAATCCCGATCTATCCGAGATCCGAGGAATATCGAAATCGGGGCGCGCCTGGCCTCCGCGCCGG
GTTTTGGCGCCTCCCGCGGGCGCCCCCCTCGTCACGGCGAGCGCTGCCACGTCAGACGAAGGGCGCAGGA
GCGTCCTGATCCTTCCGCCCGGACGCTCAGGACAGCGGCCCGCTGCTCATAAGACTCGGCCTTAGAACCC
CAGTATCAGCAGAAGGACATTTTAGGACGGGACTTGGGTGACTCTAGGGCACTGGTTTTCTTTCCAGAGA
GCGGAACAGGCGAGGAAAAGTAGTCCCTTCTCGGCGATTCTGCGGAGGGATCTCCGTGGGGCGGTGAACG
CCGATGATTATATAAGGACGCGCCGGGTGTGGCACAGCTAGTTCCGTCGCAGCCGGGATTTGGGTCGCGG
TTCTTGTTTGTGGATCGCTGTGATCGTCACTTGGTGAGTAGCGGGCTGCTGGGCTGGCCGGGGCTTTCGT
GGCCGCCGGGCCGCTCGGTGGGACGGAAGCGTGTGGAGAGACCGCCAAGGGCTGTAGTCTGGGTCCGCGA
GCAAGGTTGCCCTGAACTGGGGGTTGGGGGGAGCGCAGCAAAATGGCGGCTGTTCCCGAGTCTTGAATGG
AAGACGCTTGTGAGGCGGGCTGTGAGGTCGTTGAAACAAGGTGGGGGGCATGGTGGGCGGCAAGAACCCA
AGGTCTTGAGCCCTTCGCTAATGCGGGAAAGCTCTTATTCGGGTGAGATGGGCTGGGCACCATCTGGGGA
CCCTGACGTGAAGTTTGTCACTGACTGGAGAACTCGGTTTGTCGTCTGTTGCGGGGGCGGCAGTTATGGC
GGTGCCGTTGGGCAGTGCACCCGTACCTTTGGGAGCGCGCGCCCTCGTCGTGTCGTGACGTCACCCGTTC
TGTTGGCTTATAATGCAGGGTGGGGCCACCTGCCGGTAGGTGTGCGGTAGGCTTTTCTCCGTCGCAGGAC
GCAGGGTTCGGGCCTAGGGTAGGCTCTCCTGAATCGACAGGCGCCGGACCTCTGGTGAGGGGAGGGATAA
GTGAGGCGTCAGTTTCTTTGGTCGGTTTTATGTACCTATCTTCTTAAGTAGCTGAAGCTCCGGTTTTGAA
CTATGCGCTCGGGGTTGGCGAGTGTGTTTTGTGAAGTTTTTTAGGCACCTTTTGAAATGTAATCATTTGG
GTCAATATGTAATTTTCAGTGTTAGACTTGTAAATTGTCCGCTAAATTCTGGCCGTTTTTGGCTTTTTTG
TTAGACAACATGGGTAAAAAGCCTGAACTCACCGCGACGTCTGTCGAGAAGTTTCTGATCGAAAAGTTCG
ACAGCGTCTCCGACCTGATGCAGCTCTCGGAGGGCGAAGAATCTCGTGCTTTCAGCTTCGATGTAGGAGG
GCGTGGATATGTCCTGCGGGTAAATAGCTGCGCCGATGGTTTCTACAAAGATCGTTATGTTTATCGGCAC
TTTGCATCCGCCGCGCTCCCGATTCCGGAAGTGCTTGACATTGGGGAGTTCAGCGAGAGCCTGACCTATT
GCATCTCCCGCCGTGCACAGGGTGTCACGTTGCAAGACCTGCCTGAAACCGAACTGCCCGCTGTTCTGCA
GCCGGTCGCGGAGGCAATGGATGCCATCGCTGCCGCCGATCTTAGCCAGACGAGCGGGTTCGGCCCATTC
GGACCGCAAGGAATCGGTCAATACACTACATGGCGTGATTTCATATGCGCGATTGCTGATCCCCATGTGT
ATCACTGGCAAACTGTGATGGACGACACCGTCAGTGCGTCCGTCGCGCAGGCTCTCGATGAGCTGATGCT
TTGGGCCGAGGACTGCCCCGAAGTCCGGCACCTCGTGCACGCGGATTTCGGCTCCAACAATGTCCTGACG
GACAATGGCCGCATAACAGCGGTCATTGACTGGAGCGAGGCGATGTTCGGGGATTCCCAATACGAGGTCG
CCAACATCTTCTTCTGGAGGCCGTGGTTGGCTTGTATGGAGCAGCAGACGCGCTACTTCGAGCGGAGGCA
TCCGGAGCTTGCAGGATCGCCCCGGCTCCGGGCGTATATGCTCCGCATTGGTCTTGACCAACTCTATCAG
AGCTTGGTTGACGGCAATTTCGATGATGCAGCTTGGGCGCAGGGTCGATGCGACGCAATCGTCCGATCCG
GAGCCGGGACTGTCGGGCGTACACAAATCGCCCGCAGAAGCGCCGCCGTCTGGACCGATGGCTGTGTAGA
AGTACTCGCCGATAGTGGAAACCGACGCCCCAGCACTCGTCCGAGGGCAAAGGAATAAGCTAGTATGTAA
GCCTAGTCTTAGATAATAAAATCGCTATCCATCGAAGATGGATGTGTGTTGGTTTTTTGTGTGTGTAACG
CTAGGCGCGCCTGGTGTACCGAGAACGATCCTCTCAGTGCGAGTCTCGACGATCCATATCGTTGCTTGGC
AGTCAGCCAGTCGGAATCCAGCTTGGGACCCAGGAAGTCCAATCGTCAGATATTGTACTCAAGCCTGGTC
ACGGCAGCGTACCGATCTGTTTAAACCTAGATATTGATAGTCTGATCGGTCAACGTATAATCGAGTCCTA
GCTTTTGCAAACATCTATCAAGAGACAGGATCAGCAGGAGGCTTTCGCATGAGTATTCAACATTTCCGTG
TCGCCCTTATTCCCTTTTTTGCGGCATTTTGCCTTCCTGTTTTTGCTCACCCAGAAACGCTGGTGAAAGT
AAAAGATGCTGAAGATCAGTTGGGTGCGCGAGTGGGTTACATCGAACTGGATCTCAACAGCGGTAAGATC
CTTGAGAGTTTTCGCCCCGAAGAACGCTTTCCAATGATGAGCACTTTTAAAGTTCTGCTATGTGGCGCGG
TATTATCCCGTATTGACGCCGGGCAAGAGCAACTCGGTCGCCGCATACACTATTCTCAGAATGACTTGGT
TGAGTATTCACCAGTCACAGAAAAGCATCTTACGGATGGCATGACAGTAAGAGAATTATGCAGTGCTGCC
ATAACCATGAGTGATAACACTGCGGCCAACTTACTTCTGACAACGATTGGAGGACCGAAGGAGCTAACCG
CTTTTTTGCACAACATGGGGGATCATGTAACTCGCCTTGATCGTTGGGAACCGGAGCTGAATGAAGCCAT
ACCAAACGACGAGCGTGACACCACGATGCCTGTAGCAATGGCAACAACCTTGCGTAAACTATTAACTGGC
GAACTACTTACTCTAGCTTCCCGGCAACAGTTGATAGACTGGATGGAGGCGGATAAAGTTGCAGGACCAC
TTCTGCGCTCGGCCCTTCCGGCTGGCTGGTTTATTGCTGATAAATCTGGAGCCGGTGAGCGTGGGTCTCG
CGGTATCATTGCAGCACTGGGGCCAGATGGTAAGCCCTCCCGTATCGTAGTTATCTACACGACGGGGAGT
CAGGCAACTATGGATGAACGAAATAGACAGATCGCTGAGATAGGTGCCTCACTGATTAAGCATTGGTAAC
CGATTCTAGGTGCATTGGCGCAGAAAAAAATGCCTGATGCGACGCTGCGCGTCTTATACTCCCACATATG
CCAGATTCAGCAACGGATACGGCTTCCCCAACTTGCCCACTTCCATACGTGTCCTCCTTACCAGAAATTT
ATCCTTAAGATCGTTTAAACTCGACTCTGGCTCTATCGAATCTCCGTCGTTTCGAGCTTACGCGAACAGC
CGTGGCGCTCATTTGCTCGTCGGGCATCGAATCTCGTCAGCTATCGTCAGCTTACCTTTTTGGCAGCGAT
CGCGGCTCCCGACATCTTGGACCATTAGCTCCACAGGTATCTTCTTCCCTCTAGTGGTCATAACAGCAGC
TTCAGCTACCTCTCAATTCAAAAAACCCCTCAAGACCCGTTTAGAGGCCCCAAGGGGTTATGCTATCAAT
CGTTGCGTTACACACACAAAAAACCAACACACATCCATCTTCGATGGATAGCGATTTTATTATCTAACTG
CTGATCGAGTGTAGCCAGATCTAGTAATCAATTACGGGGTCATTAGTTCATAGCCCATATATGGAGTTCC
GCGTTACATAACTTACGGTAAATGGCCCGCCTGGCTGACCGCCCAACGACCCCCGCCCATTGACGTCAAT
AATGACGTATGTTCCCATAGTAACGCCAATAGGGACTTTCCATTGACGTCAATGGGTGGAGTATTTACGG
TAAACTGCCCACTTGGCAGTACATCAAGTGTATCATATGCCAAGTACGCCCCCTATTGACGTCAATGACG
GTAAATGGCCCGCCTGGCATTATGCCCAGTACATGACCTTATGGGACTTTCCTACTTGGCAGTACATCTA
CGTATTAGTCATCGCTATTACCATGCTGATGCGGTTTTGGCAGTACATCAATGGGCGTGGATAGCGGTTT
GACTCACGGGGATTTCCAAGTCTCCACCCCATTGACGTCAATGGGAGTTTGTTTTGGCACCAAAATCAAC
GGGACTTTCCAAAATGTCGTAACAACTCCGCCCCATTGACGCAAATGGGCGGTAGGCGTGTACGGTGGGA
GGTCTATATAAGCAGAGCTGGTTTAGTGAACCGTCAGATCAGATCTTTGTCGATCCTACCATCCACTCGA
CACACCCGCCAGCGGCCGC
